Addgene plasmid #41034: MSCV-N-Flag-HA-GFP
Purpose: Retroviral expression of GFP in mammalian cells
Depositing lab: Wade Harper. Depositing organization: Harvard Medical School. Publication: Defining the human deubiquitinating enzyme interaction landscape. Sowa ME, Bennett EJ, Gygi SP, Harper JW. Cell. 2009 Jul 23. 138(2):389-403. 10.1016/j.cell.2009.04.042 PubMed 19615732.
Backbone
  Vector backbone: MSCV-N-Flag-HA-IRES-PURO
  Backbone size w/o insert (bp): 6500
  Vector type: Mammalian Expression, Retroviral ; Gateway Destination vector
  Selectable markers: Puromycin
Growth in bacteria
  Bacterial resistance: Ampicillin, 100 μg/mL
  Growth temperature: 37°C
  Growth strain: DH5alpha
  Copy number: High Copy
Gene/Insert
  Gene/Insert name: GFP (alt name: Green Fluorescent Protein)
  Species: A. victoria
  Insert size (bp): 715
  Promoter: LTR-driven expression
  Tag / fusion protein: Flag (N terminal on backbone); HA (N terminal on backbone); IRES Puro (C terminal on backbone)
  Cloning method: Gateway Cloning
  Sequencing primers: 5′ Harper-MSCV (CAGCCCTCACTCCTTCTCTAGG); 3′ pCDH-rev (GCATTCCTTTGGCGAGAG)
Terms and licenses: Academic/Nonprofit Terms; Industry Terms: Not Available to Industry
How to cite: MSCV-N-Flag-HA-GFP was a gift from Wade Harper (Addgene plasmid # 41034 ; http://n2t.net/addgene:41034 ; RRID:Addgene_41034)
