[The description below was written by a language model from this plasmid's Addgene catalogue record.]
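Description:
MSCV-N-Flag-HA-GFP is a retroviral mammalian expression plasmid built on the MSCV-N-Flag-HA-IRES-PURO backbone, a murine stem cell virus-based Gateway destination vector of roughly 6.5 kb before insertion. It is maintained in E. coli as a high-copy plasmid under ampicillin selection. For delivery, the plasmid serves as a transfer vector: the region between the viral long terminal repeats is packaged into retroviral particles in a suitable packaging cell line and integrates into the genome of transduced target cells.

The payload is a GFP coding sequence of about 715 bp from Aequorea victoria, introduced by Gateway recombination. Transcription is driven by the retroviral LTR rather than by a separate internal promoter. The backbone supplies tandem Flag and HA epitope tags fused to the N terminus of GFP. Downstream of the insert, an internal ribosome entry site allows the puromycin resistance gene to be translated from the same transcript. Puromycin selection therefore enriches for stably transduced cells that also express the tagged protein.

The stated purpose is retroviral expression of GFP in mammalian cells. The dual Flag-HA tag suits detection and affinity purification. A tagged GFP in this vector series would plausibly serve as a non-specific control bait alongside tagged proteins of interest in interaction studies, or as a fluorescent check on transduction, though the record does not spell out such a role. No feature table was provided, so details such as the bacterial origin of replication, the packaging signal and the recombination scars left by Gateway cloning are not documented here.
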