>Addgene plasmid #41034 | MSCV-N-Flag-HA-GFP | addgene partial sequence | sequence record 55066 | Harper-MSCV 5'-CAGCCCTCACTCCTTCTCTAGG-3'
CATGGACTACAAGGATGACGATGACAAGCTCGATGGAGGATACCCATACGATGTTCCAGATTACGCTGCT
CGAGGTTATCAAACAAGTTTGTACAAAAAAGTTGGCATGGTGAGCAAGGGCGAGGAGCTGTTCACCGGGG
TGGTGCCCATCCTGGTCGAGCTGGACGGCGACGTAAACGGCCACAAGTTCAGCGTGTCCGGCGAGGGCGA
GGGCGATGCCACCTACGGCAAGCTGACCCTGAAGTTCATCTGCACCACCGGCAAGCTGCCCGTGCCCTGG
CCCACCCTCGTGACCACCCTGACCTACGGCGTGCAGTGCTTCAGCCGCTACCCCGACCACATGAAGCAGC
ACGACTTCTTCAAGTCCGCCATGCCCGAAGGCTACGTCCAGGAGCGCACCATCTTCTTCAAGGACGACGG
CAACTACAAGACCCGCGCCGAGGTGAAGTTCGAGGGCGACACCCTGGTGAACCGCATCGAGCTGAAGGGC
ATCGACTTCAAGGAGGACGGCAACATCCTGGGGCACAAGCTGGAGTACAACTACAACAGCCACAACGTCT
ATATCATGGCCGACAAGCAGAAGAACGGCATCAAGGTGAACTTCAAGATCCGCCACAACATCGAGGACGG
CAGCGTGCAGCTCGCCGACCACTACCAGCAGAACACCCCCATCGGCGACGGCCCCGTGCTGCTGCCCGAC
AACCACTACCTGAGCACCCAGTCCGCCCTGAGCAAAGACCCCAACGAGAAGCGCGATCACATGGTCCTGC
TGGAGTTCGTGACCGCCGCCGGGATCACTCTCGGCATG
